Addgene plasmid #170942: EF1A_Hygro_P2A_RUNX1_T84I_Barcode
Purpose: Overexpression of RUNX1 T84I mutant protein.
Depositing lab: Prashant Mali. Depositing organization: University of California, San Diego (UCSD). Publication: Interface-guided phenotyping of coding variants in the transcription factor RUNX1. Ozturk K, Panwala R, Sheen J, Ford K, Jayne N, Portell A, Zhang DE, Hutter S, Haferlach T, Ideker T, Mali P, Carter H. Cell Rep. 2024 Jul 4;43(7):114436. doi: 10.1016/j.celrep.2024.114436. PubMed 38968069.
Backbone
  Vector backbone: EF1a_mCherry_P2A_Hygro_Barcode
  Backbone manufacturer: Prashant Mali (Addgene #120426)
  Backbone size w/o insert (bp): 9508
  Vector type: Mammalian Expression, Lentiviral
  Selectable markers: Hygromycin
Growth in bacteria
  Bacterial resistance: Ampicillin, 100 μg/mL
  Growth temperature: 37°C
  Growth strain: NEB Stable
  Copy number: High Copy
Gene/Insert
  Gene/Insert name: RUNX1 (alt name: AML1)
  Species: H. sapiens (human)
  Insert size (bp): 1359
  Mutation: T84I
  Entrez Gene: RUNX1 (a.k.a. AML1, AML1-EVI-1, AMLCR1, CBF2alpha, CBFA2, EVI-1, PEBP2aB, PEBP2alpha)
  Promoter: Ef1A
  Cloning method: Gibson Cloning
  Sequencing primers: 5′ CTGTGTAGAAGTACTCGCCGATAGTG; 3′ TCTTGTCTTCGTTGGGAGTG
Terms and licenses: Academic/Nonprofit Terms; Industry Terms: Not Available to Industry
Depositor comments: Please visit https://doi.org/10.1101/2023.08.03.551876 for bioRxiv preprint.
How to cite: EF1A_Hygro_P2A_RUNX1_T84I_Barcode was a gift from Prashant Mali (Addgene plasmid # 170942 ; http://n2t.net/addgene:170942 ; RRID:Addgene_170942)
