[The description below was written by a language model from this plasmid's Addgene catalogue record and pLannotate feature annotations shown in this document.]
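Description:
EF1A_Hygro_P2A_RUNX1_T84I_Barcode is a lentiviral transfer plasmid for stable overexpression of a human RUNX1 (AML1) point mutant, T84I, in mammalian cells. It was built by Gibson cloning into the EF1a_mCherry_P2A_Hygro_Barcode backbone. The sequenced plasmid is about 10.9 kb. It replicates in E. coli from a high-copy ColE1/pUC-type origin under ampicillin selection (AmpR), and it also carries an f1 origin. Outside the viral region there is an SV40/EM7-driven BleoR cassette with an SV40 poly(A) signal, which is a backbone element rather than the listed selection marker.

The viral genome is transcribed from a CMV enhancer/promoter fused to a truncated HIV-1 5' LTR. This is followed by the Ψ packaging signal, a gag fragment, the RRE for Rev-dependent nuclear export and the cPPT/CTS. Packaging functions are not encoded on the plasmid and must be supplied in trans. Within the provirus, the human EF-1α promoter drives a single transcript encoding hygromycin phosphotransferase (hph) followed by the 1,359 bp RUNX1 coding sequence. According to the construct name, the two are joined by a P2A self-cleaving peptide, which is not annotated separately but fits the short gap between the two reading frames. Hygromycin-resistant transduced cells should therefore also produce the mutant transcription factor as a separate protein.

Downstream lie a loxP site, a truncated 3' LTR and a bGH poly(A) signal. The name also indicates a barcode, but the feature table does not annotate it, so its position is not stated. The associated study on phenotyping RUNX1 coding variants suggests the plasmid belongs to a set of barcoded variant constructs.
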