Features (pLannotate 1.2.2; 33 found; start..end, strand, type, name):
    154..483     +  promoter       SV40 promoter: SV40 enhancer and early promoter
    531..578     +  promoter       EM7 promoter: synthetic bacterial promoter&nbsp
    597..971     +  CDS            BleoR: antibiotic-binding protein; Sh ble from Streptoalloteichus hindustanus; confers resistance to bleomycin, phleomycin, and Zeocin™
    981..1106    +  CDS            ble (fragment): BLE_KLEPN - Experimental evidence at protein level: Swiss-Prot protein existence level 1. Binding protein with a strong affinity to the bleomycin family of antibiotics. Binds to CL990; an antimitotic-antibiotic compound. From Klebsiella pneumoniae.
   1101..1222    +  polyA_signal   SV40 poly(A) signal: SV40 polyadenylation signal
   1293..1315    -  protein_bind   lac operator (fragment): The lac repressor binds to the lac operator to inhibit transcription in E. coli. This inhibition can be relieved by adding lactose or isopropyl-β-D-thiogalactopyranoside (IPTG). lac repressor encoded by lacI
   1319..1349    -  promoter       lac promoter: promoter for the E. coli lac operon
   1364..1385    -  protein_bind   CAP binding site: CAP binding activates transcription in the presence of cAMP. E. coli catabolite activator protein
   1398..1490    -  CDS            lacI (fragment): lac repressor; lacI; The lac repressor binds to the lac operator to inhibit transcription in E. coli. This inhibition can be relieved by adding lactose or isopropyl-β-D-thiogalactopyranoside (IPTG).
   1673..2261    -  rep_origin     ori: high-copy-number ColE1/pMB1/pBR322/pUC origin of replication
   2432..3292    -  CDS            AmpR: β-lactamase; bla; confers resistance to ampicillin, carbenicillin, and related antibiotics
   3293..3397    -  promoter       AmpR promoter: bla
   3456..3508    -  misc_feature   bom (fragment): basis of mobility region from pBR322
   3663..4042    +  enhancer       CMV enhancer: human cytomegalovirus immediate early enhancer
   4043..4242    +  promoter       CMV promoter: human cytomegalovirus (CMV) immediate early promoter
   4260..4440    +  LTR            5' LTR (truncated): truncated 5' long terminal repeat (LTR) from HIV-1
   4487..4612    +  misc_feature   HIV-1 Ψ: packaging signal of human immunodeficiency virus type 1
   4596..4959    +  CDS            HIV-1 gag (fragment): gag protein from human immunodeficiency virus 1; gag
   5105..5338    +  misc_feature   RRE: The Rev response element (RRE) of HIV-1 allows for Rev-dependent mRNA export from the nucleus to the cytoplasm.
   5715..5815    +  CDS            Rev (fragment): human immunodeficiency virus 1 (HIV-1) Rev protein; rev; enhances nuclear export of unspliced and incompletely spliced viral mRNAs
   5865..5982    +  misc_feature   cPPT/CTS: central polypurine tract and central termination sequence of HIV-1
   6045..6111    +  CDS            small t antigen (fragment): SV40 (simian virus 40) small t antigen
   6118..7296    +  promoter       EF-1α promoter: strong constitutive promoter for human elongation factor EF-1α
   7313..7331    +  promoter       T7 promoter: promoter for bacteriophage T7 RNA polymerase
   7351..7387    -  misc_feature   MCS (fragment): pBluescript multiple cloning site
   7395..8417    +  CDS            hph: KHYB_ECOLX - Experimental evidence at protein level: Swiss-Prot protein existence level 1. The aminoglycoside phosphotransferases achieve inactivation of their antibiotic substrates by phosphorylation. Only phosphorylates hygromycin and closely related compounds such as demethyl analogs and destomycin. From Escherichia coli.
   8484..9842    +  CDS            RUNX1: RUNX1_HUMAN - Also known as AML1, CBFA2. Experimental evidence at protein level: Swiss-Prot protein existence level 1. Isoform AML-1L interferes with the transactivation activity of RUNX1. From Homo sapiens (Human).
   9926..10039   +  CDS            nef (fragment): NEF_HV1LA - Experimental evidence at protein level: Swiss-Prot protein existence level 1. Extracellular Nef protein targets CD4(+) T-lymphocytes for apoptosis by interacting with CXCR4 surface receptors. From Human immunodeficiency virus type 1 group M subtype B (isolate Lai) (HIV-1).
  10037..10070   +  protein_bind   loxP: Cre-mediated recombination occurs in the 8-bp core sequence (GCATACAT). Cre recombinase
  10095..10275   +  LTR            5' LTR (truncated): truncated 5' long terminal repeat (LTR) from HIV-1
  10307..10531   +  polyA_signal   bGH poly(A) signal: bovine growth hormone polyadenylation signal
  10535..10556   +  promoter       SV40 promoter (fragment): SV40 enhancer and early promoter
  10577..140     +  rep_origin     f1 ori (across the origin) (sequence partly withheld): f1 bacteriophage origin of replication; arrow indicates direction of (+) strand synthesis
>Addgene plasmid #170942 | EF1A_Hygro_P2A_RUNX1_T84I_Barcode | addgene full sequence | sequence record 336856 | Addgene NGS Result
CTTT
[37 nt withheld, positions 5-41]
ACCCTATCTCGGTCTATTCTTTTGATTTATAAGGGATTTTGCCGATTTCGGCCTATTGGTTAAAAAATGA
GCTGATTTAACAAAAATTTAACGCGAATTAATTCTGTGGAATGTGTGTCAGTTAGGGTGTGGAAAGTCCC
CAGGCTCCCCAGCAGGCAGAAGTATGCAAAGCATGCATCTCAATTAGTCAGCAACCAGGTGTGGAAAGTC
CCCAGGCTCCCCAGCAGGCAGAAGTATGCAAAGCATGCATCTCAATTAGTCAGCAACCATAGTCCCGCCC
CTAACTCCGCCCATCCCGCCCCTAACTCCGCCCAGTTCCGCCCATTCTCCGCCCCATGGCTGACTAATTT
TTTTTATTTATGCAGAGGCCGAGGCCGCCTCTGCCTCTGAGCTATTCCAGAAGTAGTGAGGAGGCTTTTT
TGGAGGCCTAGGCTTTTGCAAAAAGCTCCCGGGAGCTTGTATATCCATTTTCGGATCTGATCAGCACGTG
TTGACAATTAATCATCGGCATAGTATATCGGCATAGTATAATACGACAAGGTGAGGAACTAAACCATGGC
CAAGTTGACCAGTGCCGTTCCGGTGCTCACCGCGCGCGACGTCGCCGGAGCGGTCGAGTTCTGGACCGAC
CGGCTCGGGTTCTCCCGGGACTTCGTGGAGGACGACTTCGCCGGTGTGGTCCGGGACGACGTGACCCTGT
TCATCAGCGCGGTCCAGGACCAGGTGGTGCCGGACAACACCCTGGCCTGGGTGTGGGTGCGCGGCCTGGA
CGAGCTGTACGCCGAGTGGTCGGAGGTCGTGTCCACGAACTTCCGGGACGCCTCCGGGCCGGCCATGACC
GAGATCGGCGAGCAGCCGTGGGGGCGGGAGTTCGCCCTGCGCGACCCGGCCGGCAACTGCGTGCACTTCG
TGGCCGAGGAGCAGGACTGACACGTGCTACGAGATTTCGATTCCACCGCCGCCTTCTATGAAAGGTTGGG
CTTCGGAATCGTTTTCCGGGACGCCGGCTGGATGATCCTCCAGCGCGGGGATCTCATGCTGGAGTTCTTC
GCCCACCCCAACTTGTTTATTGCAGCTTATAATGGTTACAAATAAAGCAATAGCATCACAAATTTCACAA
ATAAAGCATTTTTTTCACTGCATTCTAGTTGTGGTTTGTCCAAACTCATCAATGTATCTTATCATGTCTG
TATACCGTCGACCTCTAGCTAGAGCTTGGCGTAATCATGGTCATAGCTGTTTCCTGTGTGAAATTGTTAT
CCGCTCACAATTCCACACAACATACGAGCCGGAAGCATAAAGTGTAAAGCCTGGGGTGCCTAATGAGTGA
GCTAACTCACATTAATTGCGTTGCGCTCACTGCCCGCTTTCCAGTCGGGAAACCTGTCGTGCCAGCTGCA
TTAATGAATCGGCCAACGCGCGGGGAGAGGCGGTTTGCGTATTGGGCGCTCTTCCGCTTCCTCGCTCACT
GACTCGCTGCGCTCGGTCGTTCGGCTGCGGCGAGCGGTATCAGCTCACTCAAAGGCGGTAATACGGTTAT
CCACAGAATCAGGGGATAACGCAGGAAAGAACATGTGAGCAAAAGGCCAGCAAAAGGCCAGGAACCGTAA
AAAGGCCGCGTTGCTGGCGTTTTTCCATAGGCTCCGCCCCCCTGACGAGCATCACAAAAATCGACGCTCA
AGTCAGAGGTGGCGAAACCCGACAGGACTATAAAGATACCAGGCGTTTCCCCCTGGAAGCTCCCTCGTGC
GCTCTCCTGTTCCGACCCTGCCGCTTACCGGATACCTGTCCGCCTTTCTCCCTTCGGGAAGCGTGGCGCT
TTCTCATAGCTCACGCTGTAGGTATCTCAGTTCGGTGTAGGTCGTTCGCTCCAAGCTGGGCTGTGTGCAC
GAACCCCCCGTTCAGCCCGACCGCTGCGCCTTATCCGGTAACTATCGTCTTGAGTCCAACCCGGTAAGAC
ACGACTTATCGCCACTGGCAGCAGCCACTGGTAACAGGATTAGCAGAGCGAGGTATGTAGGCGGTGCTAC
AGAGTTCTTGAAGTGGTGGCCTAACTACGGCTACACTAGAAGAACAGTATTTGGTATCTGCGCTCTGCTG
AAGCCAGTTACCTTCGGAAAAAGAGTTGGTAGCTCTTGATCCGGCAAACAAACCACCGCTGGTAGCGGTG
GTTTTTTTGTTTGCAAGCAGCAGATTACGCGCAGAAAAAAAGGATCTCAAGAAGATCCTTTGATCTTTTC
TACGGGGTCTGACGCTCAGTGGAACGAAAACTCACGTTAAGGGATTTTGGTCATGAGATTATCAAAAAGG
ATCTTCACCTAGATCCTTTTAAATTAAAAATGAAGTTTTAAATCAATCTAAAGTATATATGAGTAAACTT
GGTCTGACAGTTACCAATGCTTAATCAGTGAGGCACCTATCTCAGCGATCTGTCTATTTCGTTCATCCAT
AGTTGCCTGACTCCCCGTCGTGTAGATAACTACGATACGGGAGGGCTTACCATCTGGCCCCAGTGCTGCA
ATGATACCGCGAGACCCACGCTCACCGGCTCCAGATTTATCAGCAATAAACCAGCCAGCCGGAAGGGCCG
AGCGCAGAAGTGGTCCTGCAACTTTATCCGCCTCCATCCAGTCTATTAATTGTTGCCGGGAAGCTAGAGT
AAGTAGTTCGCCAGTTAATAGTTTGCGCAACGTTGTTGCCATTGCTACAGGCATCGTGGTGTCACGCTCG
TCGTTTGGTATGGCTTCATTCAGCTCCGGTTCCCAACGATCAAGGCGAGTTACATGATCCCCCATGTTGT
GCAAAAAAGCGGTTAGCTCCTTCGGTCCTCCGATCGTTGTCAGAAGTAAGTTGGCCGCAGTGTTATCACT
CATGGTTATGGCAGCACTGCATAATTCTCTTACTGTCATGCCATCCGTAAGATGCTTTTCTGTGACTGGT
GAGTACTCAACCAAGTCATTCTGAGAATAGTGTATGCGGCGACCGAGTTGCTCTTGCCCGGCGTCAATAC
GGGATAATACCGCGCCACATAGCAGAACTTTAAAAGTGCTCATCATTGGAAAACGTTCTTCGGGGCGAAA
ACTCTCAAGGATCTTACCGCTGTTGAGATCCAGTTCGATGTAACCCACTCGTGCACCCAACTGATCTTCA
GCATCTTTTACTTTCACCAGCGTTTCTGGGTGAGCAAAAACAGGAAGGCAAAATGCCGCAAAAAAGGGAA
TAAGGGCGACACGGAAATGTTGAATACTCATACTCTTCCTTTTTCAATATTATTGAAGCATTTATCAGGG
TTATTGTCTCATGAGCGGATACATATTTGAATGTATTTAGAAAAATAAACAAATAGGGGTTCCGCGCACA
TTTCCCCGAAAAGTGCCACCTGACGTCGACGGATCGGGAGATCTCCCGATCCCCTATGGTGCACTCTCAG
TACAATCTGCTCTGATGCCGCATAGTTAAGCCAGTATCTGCTCCCTGCTTGTGTGTTGGAGGTCGCTGAG
TAGTGCGCGAGCAAAATTTAAGCTACAACAAGGCAAGGCTTGACCGACAATTGCATGAAGAATCTGCTTA
GGGTTAGGCGTTTTGCGCTGCTTCGCGATGTACGGGCCAGATATACGCGTTGACATTGATTATTGACTAG
TTATTAATAGTAATCAATTACGGGGTCATTAGTTCATAGCCCATATATGGAGTTCCGCGTTACATAACTT
ACGGTAAATGGCCCGCCTGGCTGACCGCCCAACGACCCCCGCCCATTGACGTCAATAATGACGTATGTTC
CCATAGTAACGCCAATAGGGACTTTCCATTGACGTCAATGGGTGGAGTATTTACGGTAAACTGCCCACTT
GGCAGTACATCAAGTGTATCATATGCCAAGTACGCCCCCTATTGACGTCAATGACGGTAAATGGCCCGCC
TGGCATTATGCCCAGTACATGACCTTATGGGACTTTCCTACTTGGCAGTACATCTACGTATTAGTCATCG
CTATTACCATGGTGATGCGGTTTTGGCAGTACATCAATGGGCGTGGATAGCGGTTTGACTCACGGGGATT
TCCAAGTCTCCACCCCATTGACGTCAATGGGAGTTTGTTTTGGCACCAAAATCAACGGGACTTTCCAAAA
TGTCGTAACAACTCCGCCCCATTGACGCAAATGGGCGGTAGGCGTGTACGGTGGGAGGTCTATATAAGCA
GCGCGTTTTGCCTGTACTGGGTCTCTCTGGTTAGACCAGATCTGAGCCTGGGAGCTCTCTGGCTAACTAG
GGAACCCACTGCTTAAGCCTCAATAAAGCTTGCCTTGAGTGCTTCAAGTAGTGTGTGCCCGTCTGTTGTG
TGACTCTGGTAACTAGAGATCCCTCAGACCCTTTTAGTCAGTGTGGAAAATCTCTAGCAGTGGCGCCCGA
ACAGGGACTTGAAAGCGAAAGGGAAACCAGAGGAGCTCTCTCGACGCAGGACTCGGCTTGCTGAAGCGCG
CACGGCAAGAGGCGAGGGGCGGCGACTGGTGAGTACGCCAAAAATTTTGACTAGCGGAGGCTAGAAGGAG
AGAGATGGGTGCGAGAGCGTCAGTATTAAGCGGGGGAGAATTAGATCGCGATGGGAAAAAATTCGGTTAA
GGCCAGGGGGAAAGAAAAAATATAAATTAAAACATATAGTATGGGCAAGCAGGGAGCTAGAACGATTCGC
AGTTAATCCTGGCCTGTTAGAAACATCAGAAGGCTGTAGACAAATACTGGGACAGCTACAACCATCCCTT
CAGACAGGATCAGAAGAACTTAGATCATTATATAATACAGTAGCAACCCTCTATTGTGTGCATCAAAGGA
TAGAGATAAAAGACACCAAGGAAGCTTTAGACAAGATAGAGGAAGAGCAAAACAAAAGTAAGACCACCGC
ACAGCAAGCGGCCGCTGATCTTCAGACCTGGAGGAGGAGATATGAGGGACAATTGGAGAAGTGAATTATA
TAAATATAAAGTAGTAAAAATTGAACCATTAGGAGTAGCACCCACCAAGGCAAAGAGAAGAGTGGTGCAG
AGAGAAAAAAGAGCAGTGGGAATAGGAGCTTTGTTCCTTGGGTTCTTGGGAGCAGCAGGAAGCACTATGG
GCGCAGCGTCAATGACGCTGACGGTACAGGCCAGACAATTATTGTCTGGTATAGTGCAGCAGCAGAACAA
TTTGCTGAGGGCTATTGAGGCGCAACAGCATCTGTTGCAACTCACAGTCTGGGGCATCAAGCAGCTCCAG
GCAAGAATCCTGGCTGTGGAAAGATACCTAAAGGATCAACAGCTCCTGGGGATTTGGGGTTGCTCTGGAA
AACTCATTTGCACCACTGCTGTGCCTTGGAATGCTAGTTGGAGTAATAAATCTCTGGAACAGATTTGGAA
TCACACGACCTGGATGGAGTGGGACAGAGAAATTAACAATTACACAAGCTTAATACACTCCTTAATTGAA
GAATCGCAAAACCAGCAAGAAAAGAATGAACAAGAATTATTGGAATTAGATAAATGGGCAAGTTTGTGGA
ATTGGTTTAACATAACAAATTGGCTGTGGTATATAAAATTATTCATAATGATAGTAGGAGGCTTGGTAGG
TTTAAGAATAGTTTTTGCTGTACTTTCTATAGTGAATAGAGTTAGGCAGGGATATTCACCATTATCGTTT
CAGACCCACCTCCCAACCCCGAGGGGACCCGACAGGCCCGAAGGAATAGAAGAAGAAGGTGGAGAGAGAG
ACAGAGACAGATCCATTCGATTAGTGAACGGATCGGCACTGCGTGCGCCAATTCTGCAGACAAATGGCAG
TATTCATCCACAATTTTAAAAGAAAAGGGGGGATTGGGGGGTACAGTGCAGGGGAAAGAATAGTAGACAT
AATAGCAACAGACATACAAACTAAAGAATTACAAAAACAAATTACAAAAATTCAAAATTTTCGGGTTTAT
TACAGGGACAGCAGAGATCCAGTTTGGTTAATTAATCGATAAGCTTTGCAAAGATGGATAAAGTTTTAAA
CAGAGAGGAATCTTTGCAGCTAATGGACCTTCTAGGTCTTGAAAGGAGTGGGAATTGGCTCCGGTGCCCG
TCAGTGGGCAGAGCGCACATCGCCCACAGTCCCCGAGAAGTTGGGGGGAGGGGTCGGCAATTGAACCGGT
GCCTAGAGAAGGTGGCGCGGGGTAAACTGGGAAAGTGATGTCGTGTACTGGCTCCGCCTTTTTCCCGAGG
GTGGGGGAGAACCGTATATAAGTGCAGTAGTCGCCGTGAACGTTCTTTTTCGCAACGGGTTTGCCGCCAG
AACACAGGTAAGTGCCGTGTGTGGTTCCCGCGGGCCTGGCCTCTTTACGGGTTATGGCCCTTGCGTGCCT
TGAATTACTTCCACCTGGCTGCAGTACGTGATTCTTGATCCCGAGCTTCGGGTTGGAAGTGGGTGGGAGA
GTTCGAGGCCTTGCGCTTAAGGAGCCCCTTCGCCTCGTGCTTGAGTTGAGGCCTGGCCTGGGCGCTGGGG
CCGCCGCGTGCGAATCTGGTGGCACCTTCGCGCCTGTCTCGCTGCTTTCGATAAGTCTCTAGCCATTTAA
AATTTTTGATGACCTGCTGCGACGCTTTTTTTCTGGCAAGATAGTCTTGTAAATGCGGGCCAAGATCTGC
ACACTGGTATTTCGGTTTTTGGGGCCGCGGGCGGCGACGGGGCCCGTGCGTCCCAGCGCACATGTTCGGC
GAGGCGGGGCCTGCGAGCGCGGCCACCGAGAATCGGACGGGGGTAGTCTCAAGCTGGCCGGCCTGCTCTG
GTGCCTGGCCTCGCGCCGCCGTGTATCGCCCCGCCCTGGGCGGCAAGGCTGGCCCGGTCGGCACCAGTTG
CGTGAGCGGAAAGATGGCCGCTTCCCGGCCCTGCTGCAGGGAGCTCAAAATGGAGGACGCGGCGCTCGGG
AGAGCGGGCGGGTGAGTCACCCACACAAAGGAAAAGGGCCTTTCCGTCCTCAGCCGTCGCTTCATGTGAC
TCCACGGAGTACCGGGCGCCGTCCAGGCACCTCGATTAGTTCTCGAGCTTTTGGAGTACGTCGTCTTTAG
GTTGGGGGGAGGGGTTTTATGCGATGGAGTTTCCCCACACTGAGTGGGTGGAGACTGAAGTTAGGCCAGC
TTGGCACTTGATGTAATTCTCCTTGGAATTTGCCCTTTTTGAGTTTGGATCTTGGTTCATTCTCAAGCCT
CAGACAGTGGTTCAAAGTTTTTTTCTTCCATTTCAGGTGTCGTGAGGAATTAGCTTGGTACTAATACGAC
TCACTATAGGGAGACCCAAGCTGGCTAGGTAAGCTTGATATCGAATTCCTGCAGCCCGGGGGATCCCGCC
ACCATGAAAAAGCCTGAACTCACCGCGACGTCTGTCGAGAAGTTTCTGATCGAAAAGTTCGACAGCGTCT
CCGACCTGATGCAGCTCTCGGAGGGCGAAGAATCTCGTGCTTTCAGCTTCGATGTAGGAGGGCGTGGATA
TGTCCTGCGGGTAAATAGCTGCGCCGATGGTTTCTACAAAGATCGTTATGTTTATCGGCACTTTGCATCG
GCCGCGCTCCCGATTCCGGAAGTGCTTGACATTGGGGAATTCAGCGAGAGCCTGACCTATTGCATCTCCC
GCCGTGCACAGGGTGTCACGTTGCAAGACCTGCCTGAAACCGAACTGCCCGCTGTTCTGCAGCCGGTCGC
GGAGGCCATGGATGCGATCGCTGCGGCCGATCTTAGCCAGACGAGCGGGTTCGGCCCATTCGGACCGCAA
GGAATCGGTCAATACACTACATGGCGTGATTTCATATGCGCGATTGCTGATCCCCATGTGTATCACTGGC
AAACTGTGATGGACGACACCGTCAGTGCGTCCGTCGCGCAGGCTCTCGATGAGCTGATGCTTTGGGCCGA
GGACTGCCCCGAAGTCCGGCACCTCGTGCACGCGGATTTCGGCTCCAACAATGTCCTGACGGACAATGGC
CGCATAACAGCGGTCATTGACTGGAGCGAGGCGATGTTCGGGGATTCCCAATACGAGGTCGCCAACATCT
TCTTCTGGAGGCCGTGGTTGGCTTGTATGGAGCAGCAGACGCGCTACTTCGAGCGGAGGCATCCGGAGCT
TGCAGGATCGCCGCGGCTCCGGGCGTATATGCTCCGCATTGGTCTTGACCAACTCTATCAGAGCTTGGTT
GACGGCAATTTCGATGATGCAGCTTGGGCGCAGGGTCGATGCGACGCAATCGTCCGATCCGGAGCCGGGA
CTGTCGGGCGTACACAAATCGCCCGCAGAAGCGCGGCCGTCTGGACCGATGGCTGTGTAGAAGTACTCGC
CGATAGTGGAAACCGACGCCCCAGCACTCGTCCGAGGGCAAAGGAAGGATCCGGCGCAACAAACTTCTCT
CTGCTGAAACAAGCCGGAGATGTCGAAGAGAATCCTGGACCGATGCGTATCCCCGTAGATGCCAGCACGA
GCCGCCGCTTCACGCCGCCTTCCACCGCGCTGAGCCCAGGCAAGATGAGCGAGGCGTTGCCGCTGGGCGC
CCCGGACGCCGGCGCTGCCCTGGCCGGCAAGCTGAGGAGCGGCGACCGCAGCATGGTGGAGGTGCTGGCC
GACCACCCGGGCGAGCTGGTGCGCACCGACAGCCCCAACTTCCTCTGCTCCGTGCTGCCTACGCACTGGC
GCTGCAACAAGATCCTGCCCATCGCTTTCAAGGTGGTGGCCCTAGGGGATGTTCCAGATGGCACTCTGGT
CACTGTGATGGCTGGCAATGATGAAAACTACTCGGCTGAGCTGAGAAATGCTACCGCAGCCATGAAGAAC
CAGGTTGCAAGATTTAATGACCTCAGGTTTGTCGGTCGAAGTGGAAGAGGGAAAAGCTTCACTCTGACCA
TCACTGTCTTCACAAACCCACCGCAAGTCGCCACCTACCACAGAGCCATCAAAATCACAGTGGATGGGCC
CCGAGAACCTCGAAGACATCGGCAGAAACTAGATGATCAGACCAAGCCCGGGAGCTTGTCCTTTTCCGAG
CGGCTCAGTGAACTGGAGCAGCTGCGGCGCACAGCCATGAGGGTCAGCCCACACCACCCAGCCCCCACGC
CCAACCCTCGTGCCTCCCTGAACCACTCCACTGCCTTTAACCCTCAGCCTCAGAGTCAGATGCAGGATAC
AAGGCAGATCCAACCATCCCCACCGTGGTCCTACGATCAGTCCTACCAATACCTGGGATCCATTGCCTCT
CCTTCTGTGCACCCAGCAACGCCCATTTCACCTGGACGTGCCAGCGGCATGACAACCCTCTCTGCAGAAC
TTTCCAGTCGACTCTCAACGGCACCCGACCTGACAGCGTTCAGCGACCCGCGCCAGTTCCCCGCGCTGCC
CTCCATCTCCGACCCCCGCATGCACTATCCAGGCGCCTTCACCTACTCCCCGACGCCGGTCACCTCGGGC
ATCGGCATCGGCATGTCGGCCATGGGCTCGGCCACGCGCTACCACACCTACCTGCCGCCGCCCTACCCCG
GCTCGTCGCAAGCGCAGGGAGGCCCGTTCCAAGCCAGCTCGCCCTCCTACCACCTGTACTACGGCGCCTC
GGCCGGCTCCTACCAGTTCTCCATGGTGGGCGGCGAGCGCTCGCCGCCGCGCATCCTGCCGCCCTGCACC
AACGCCTCCACCGGCTCCGCGCTGCTCAACCCCAGCCTCCCGAACCAGAGCGACGTGGTGGAGGCCGAGG
GCAGCCACAGCAACTCCCCCACCAACATGGCGCCCTCCGCGCGCCTGGAGGAGGCCGTGTGGAGGCCCTA
CTGACTAGCTAAGTTAGAACTATTTCCTGGCTGTTACGCGATGCCGAAATATCTACTGACGGGCTTGTTA
AACAGTGAACCGCCCGCCCCACGACCCGCAGCGCCCGACCGAAAGGAGCGCACGACCCCATGCATCGAAC
AAAAGAAAAGGGGGGACTGGAAGGGCTAATTCACTCCCAACGAAGACAAGATATCATAACTTCGTATAGC
ATACATTATACGAAGTTATCGTCTAGCTGGTCCGGACTGTACTGGGTCTCTCTGGTTAGACCAGATCTGA
GCCTGGGAGCTCTCTGGCTAACTAGGGAACCCACTGCTTAAGCCTCAATAAAGCTTGCCTTGAGTGCTTC
AAGTAGTGTGTGCCCGTCTGTTGTGTGACTCTGGTAACTAGAGATCCCTCAGACCCTTTTAGTCAGTGTG
GAAAATCTCTAGCAGGGCCCGTTTAAACCCGCTGATCAGCCTCGACTGTGCCTTCTAGTTGCCAGCCATC
TGTTGTTTGCCCCTCCCCCGTGCCTTCCTTGACCCTGGAAGGTGCCACTCCCACTGTCCTTTCCTAATAA
AATGAGGAAATTGCATCGCATTGTCTGAGTAGGTGTCATTCTATTCTGGGGGGTGGGGTGGGGCAGGACA
GCAAGGGGGAGGATTGGGAAGACAATAGCAGGCATGCTGGGGATGCGGTGGGCTCTATGGCTTCTGAGGC
GGAAAGAACCAGCTGGGGCTCTAGGGGGTATCCCC
[124 nt withheld, positions 10577-10700]
C
[91 nt withheld, positions 10702-10792]
A
[49 nt withheld, positions 10794-10842]
CCTTTGACGTTGGAGTCCACGTT
